>Addgene plasmid #197970 | pDARMO_CMVT_3xFLAG_BIRC6_delta(Helix)_BIRmut | addgene full sequence | sequence record 389069 | Addgene NGS Result
GCGGCGTTGTGACAATTTACCGAACAACTCCGCGGCCGGGAAGCCGATCTCGGCTTGAACGAATTGTTAG
GTGGCGGTACTTGGGTCGATATCAAAGTGCATCACTTCTTCCCGTATGCCCAACTTTGTATAGAGAGCCA
CTGCGGGATCGTCACCGTAATCTGCTTGCACGTAGATCACATAAGCACCAAGCGCGTTGGCCTCATGCTT
GAGGAGATTGATGAGCGCGGTGGCAATGCCCTGCCTCCGGTGCTCGCCGGAGACTGCGAGATCATAGATA
TAGATCTCACTACGCGGCTGCTCAAACTTGGGCAGAACGTAAGCCGCGAGAGCGCCAACAACCGCTTCTT
GGTCGAAGGCAGCAAGCGCAATAAATGTCTTACTACGGAGCAAGTTCCCGAGGTAATCGGAGTCCGGCTG
ATGTTGGGAGTAGGTGGCTACATCACCGAACTCACGACCGAAAAGATCAAGAGCAGCCCGCATGGATTTG
ACTTGGTCAGGGCCGAGCCTACATGTACGAATGATGCCCATACTTGAGCCACCTAACTTTGTTTTAGGGC
GACTGCCCTGCTGCGTAACATCGTTGCTGCTGCGTAACATCGTTGCTGCTCCATAACATCAAACATCGAC
CCACGGCGTAACGCGCTTGCTGCTTGGATGCCCGAGGCATAGACTGTACAAAAAAACAGTCATAACAAGC
CATGAAAACCGCCACTGCGCCGTTACCACCGCTGCGTTCGGTCAAGGTTCTGGACCAGTTGCGTGAGCGC
ATACGCTACTTGCATTACAGTTTACGAACCGAACAGGCTTATGTCAACGAGTAGCCACCGTTCGGGCGTC
CCAGCGATTCGCCCTTAACTCGAGTCCCCAGCATGCCTGCTATTGTCTGCCCAATCCTCCCCCTTGCTGT
CCTGCCCCACCCCACCCCCCAGAATAGAATGACACCTACTCAGACAATTTGATGCAATTTCCTCATTTTA
TTAGGAAAGGACAGTGGGAGTGGCACCTTCCAGGGTCAAGGAAGGCACGGGGGAGGGGCAAACAACAGAT
GGCTGGCAACTAGAAGGCACAGTCGAGGCAGATCTCGAAGCCGCGGAAGAGGCCGCAGAGCCGGCAGCAG
GCCGCGGGAAGGAAGGTCCGCTGGATTGAGGGCCGAAGGGACGTAGCAGAAGGACGTCCCGCGCAGAATC
CAGGTGGCAACACAGGCGAGCAGCCAAGGAAAGGACGATGATTTCCCCGACAACACCACGGAATTGTCAG
TGCCCAACAGCCGAGCCCCTGTCCAGCAGCGGGCAAGGCAGGCGGCACTGAGTTCCGCCGTGGCAATAGG
GAGGGGGAAAGCGAAAGTCCCGGAAAGGAGCTGACAGGTGGTGGCAATGCCCCAACCAGTGGGGGTTGCG
TCAGCAAACACAGTGCACACCACGCCACGTTGCCTGACAACGGGCCACAACTCCTCATAAAGAGACAGCA
ACCAGGATTTATACAAGGAGGAGAAAATGAAAGCCATACGGGAAGCAATAGCATGATACAAAGGCATTAA
AGCAGCGTATCCACATAGCGTAAAAGGAGCAACATAGTTAAGAATACCAGTCAATCTTTCACAAATTTTG
TAATCCAGAGGTTGATTTTACGGCCACAGGCCATTACGGCCACAGGCCATTATCATCAGCGGCCGCTCAA
AGCTGAAAGTCGGACGGAAGTTCCTTTGAACTTGAGGGTTTTACCTGATCGTGCATAAGGGTCTCTTCCG
CACCTGTAGTGGCTCTACATACTTCTGGGGCGTCGTCCGTGTCAGGATCCAAACCCTCAGGACACGGCAA
TTTCAAGAGTTCCTCGCGGAGTTGGGCCGTATGTCGTTTGAGAGCCGCTGCGTGATGAGACATAGTCCGT
CCGACCCGTTTGTCTGAGGAATATTGTTGGATGTCTGCTATCCACTCTTCACACTGCGCCATAATTTCTA
CTCTTTTCAAATAGAAATGTTTATGTATCACCTCCTTGAAGCAAGGAGAGGGATTCCTAATCTGTTCGAG
CATAGCCCACTTCACTGTAGCTTGGCGGATATTGCCATCGTACTCCCTGCTGGATTGAGTACCAGATGGT
GTGCCTCGAGACCTCTCGTAACCAGGCTCGTTAAAGTAAGGTTCCGCCACGAGGATCAATGATTGAACGG
ACACGAGTACCTGGAGAAATGATGATGTTTGCGGGTTCCATTTTTCTTCGGGTCTTCCATGCCATGTATT
CAGAATTGAGAGGCAAACTTTGCCGTCGTTATACAGGTTGGGGTTGAAGCGTACGGAGTGACCCCCGGTA
GTTTCCAAATTGACAAGGGGCGGGCTGGAAGGGTAATCCTGTGGGAAGTAAACGTCAAACTCGAAGCATC
CGTTTGCATAAGGAGTGTCTGCGGGGCCGGTGATCAGAACTTTCATAATATCCAATCTCTCTTCATCACA
TCTCACGAAGACTGAACTACTGGATGACAAGGGGAGACTAGTACTGAGGGTAACCGCTTCTTGAGCAAGG
CGCCGAGCCCTAGCTGCACTATTTGCATCGTTAGCGTTTTTGACCTGGCTCATATAATGATAGTTCACTT
TGAATCCCAGCTTGCCGTCCTCGTCTTCAGACACCATTTCAAAAGTGTCGAATTGGAGCTTTTTCATCAC
TGCGACATACTTTTCCTCAAGGGATTTCAGGACGGACAGCGGCTTAGGCTTCATGGCCGCTTTCTTTGAA
TACTCCCCAAGTTTCTTCTCCTGGTTGGCCTGTCGGAGTGATGTTGTTGCAGCGTAAACAATTTCAGCTG
TTTTCTGTATATCTGGTACGAGCAAAGTAAGCCCTTCGGGTTCCTGGTCAGATGCGTCTGGCTTAACTCC
GGTTTTAACATTCTCTCTCTTAGACCGCAGGCGGTTGGTATAAGTATCGACACAAGTTTTCATTTTGGCA
AGGAGAGTGCCAACACTGGTCTGGCACTCGCTCTGCTCCTCCTCCTCCTCGCCATTCTCGGTGCTCAGGG
GGAGCAGGAGAGGCACCATGGCAGCGCAACTGGCTATAGCTCTCAGCAGTTCCAGAAGAGCTCTATACAA
GGGAACATGTCTCGCCATGTCCAGCACAGAGTCGTTTCGAAGGTATGAACTCATGGCAGGTATCAAACAA
CTCTGGCTAAGAAGCTCCAGGAGCACACTGGGGAGAGCATTGGAATTCTGACCGCGCGTTTCGTGACTGG
ATTGTGCCTCGCCATTCACCGCTGAAGACACAGGGTTTATATAGCTCGCAAGCACCTGGAGCAGACAAGT
TACATGTTCCTCCTCCAACCTTTGCTTCGTAAGAGCTTGTTCCACATCCCATCCGGAGGCGGTTGAGCCA
GTCCCAAATCCGGTCCCTTTTGCCCAGTAGAGCTGCTGCTCCTCGGTACTCGTGGGGTTGTGGGAGCTGC
TCACCTGTGGTTCCGTCTGGTTCACGCTGCTGTTTGGGACCCGGGGACTGTGGTGGCTCAACGCACTGAG
GCACACGAGAATGAGGTGCAAGGCCCCGATCTCAAGGGCCATTCGTCGCAGAAGGACGCCGTCATCAGTT
GTGAGGGGGGTAGTTGAAAAGAGGGATCGGAGCACATGAAAAGGAAGTGTGGGCAATACGTTCGCGCTGG
GGCTCTGAAGGATATGGGAACCTTCTCCATCGTCCGTCACCCCCAAAACGAGCCGCAGAAGGCATTGCGC
ATGCTTGCGTTCTTTCAGCAGGACTTCAGCGTAACCAGGGAGCCTAAGAAAAAGCCCAAATGCCGCCAAA
GAGTGCGCTGGTATTGGAGACATTGTCTGGACGGCGGATTTTATTGGGGGCGGCTCGGCAGCAACCGTTT
CGGGGGCCTCATACACCAATTCGCCGCTCTGCTCAATTGTCACCCATTCAAATTGATCTGAATCTTTAGG
TTTCTCTTGGGTGGTTGAGGTTACAACCGGAGCTGATACCTGCTGGATCACTTCAGGATAAAGCATGGGC
AACCTCTCGGCGATGAGAGCAAGACCACCCATCCCGGCGAATACCTGGAGCGGGGATTGTATCGGACAGG
TTTCCAGCAGGCTTTCATCCAAAATTCCGTCCATGCATTCGTCGCCGGGTGTCAAGGCCTCGTCCTCTGG
GCAGGAAGCAAGGAGGTCACCGTGATCCTTTTCAGGGTGCAAGCGCTTATAGGAATCAGTTTTGGACAGT
GAAGGGTCTGTAATCACCCGACTGCCCAGCTTAACCGTAAGATCTATAGATCTGTACCCCTGAGGCAACT
TGCGGTCATAAAGCAGGGTGAGCAGTTGAGCCAGAGTCATTTCCGCTGGCAGTGGCTGACCTGCGAGAAG
CTTATGGAACAGATGAAACACTGGTACCGTGATGATTTTATTCGCTGCCTCGGCGCCGCTCGTGCTTCCG
ATCTTGTCCGGTATCGTCCTCCCGCGGCGTGATGGTGGTCGAGGAGGGGTCGCGCTGACCGCCCTCTTGC
TTTGACTCTTGAGCCCGGAGGCGACTACCACGGAGTAGTTATCCTGAAAGCCATTTTCGGCTTTGACTTT
CTCTTTTTCCTCGTGGTTTTTTTTTTCTTTGTCATCTTTCTGCTCGGAGATAAGCTTGGCGGTGATGCTC
GGAGTATCGGAGACCCTATCAAGGACATCTGAAAGCGTCGTAGATACTGGCAGGTGGAGTGTTCTAAATT
TGTGCCCGGCCCCGTACATCGGGTGCTGAATGACATGGCTCGTGGCATTTATCCTTCCCTTATAGAGCGG
GCACGGGCTCTGCAGGAACATAGTGACCTTTTCGTCCTCCAGCATGAGTTGAAGGAAGAGTCGTCTGATA
AAACCGCTTATGTTGCCAGACGTCGGGAGATTGCCCCTCTGTGGACTGGTCTGAAAGAGCTCGCAAAGCA
CTTGAGCCATAAGCTTTTGATTATTTGGGTGGCAACTTATGCACTGGAGAAAAAACGCCACTGTCGCGTT
TTCTATAGCGGTTCTTTGTTGTGTTGTAAGACCCGTAGTAGCGGCAGAACTCAAGCTGGCAGACCTAGCG
CTCGTCTGCTGGGCCCCGAGATTGTGTGAGCCGCTGGTACTCCCAGAATGACACAACAAGAACAGCAGTG
CAGTCCAGAGAGGATTGACTTCGGAACCACCCAGCCAGTCTTTCATGATGTGGCTGTTACCGACCTCGGT
AAGGAACCGCAATATCGGGGCGACGAGATCCGCCGTAATCGGCATTTTGTTACATTGCTGGGGAACATGA
TGCCGCCGGAGTTTATCCTGTGAAATGTCAATGCTCTGTGCAATGGATTCACTACTACTTATGTGGGAAA
AACAGAATGAAGCCAAGCTCCGAACAAGGAGGCTCGGCAGCCCGCTGTCCAGGAGCTGCTTAATAGCTTC
AGGAGACTGTGAAGAACTTGCGAGGGTAGCCAAGTGGCTTTCAGTCAGCGCCAAGGGTGCTTGGGCATTT
TTAGAATCATCTGTCAGAGATGAAGACAAGTCTTGCTTTTTGCTGTCATCTGTCATGGACAAGCGGTGAT
GGCATTGAACCGGCGGGGGGGTTATGCCCATCCAACCCATCAACAGAGAGAAGTAGTTAGGATGTACGTG
ACACATAGAGCAAAGCAAGCTGTCAACAGCCTTTTTGAGAACCATATTACACGGCAGAGACATGGACCAA
TTAAACAGAAGCTCAAAGAGCTCCTGATCCAGCAGTGCTGGCAAGTCGTATTCAACGAGCAACTCATAGG
AGTGCCACAGAATTGCCGCAACGCAATGCAGGTGACTCGGTGACGGCATCAGAAGCCCGTATTCTACAGT
GCTGGAATTCGGGCACATGTAATTCATTCGGCCAGATCTTTTCATAGCTGCTACGCGCGCGCTATCGCTT
ACCCATTTGAGCAATGCCTGAATCCGATCTTTGGTTCCCGGATCTTGGGTAGTTCCAAGTTGATACAAAA
TGTCTATTGTACTATCGCTAGAGAGGCCATTCAACCGACCAAACAACAGTGGACTGTTCAGATCTGTAGG
ATCAGAACCACTAGCTGCACAATTCCGCAACAAGATGTCTATAAGCTTGAGACCTATCCGAGTTGACTGG
AGGCCGATTTTAACCAAGACGACCTCAATATTGGGTGAGTGCATTCCGCAATAGGGGGACATGAGAAGTG
CGGCGCAAGTCTGGAGAAGATTGGCCGTGGGGGCAGCCGCTGAAGCCATCATTCCTTCCAGATCTGAGAT
ATGCGTGAGACAGTGATGGAGGAGCCGGAGCCATCCGATAGATGTTTTGCTAACTTGATCTTCGGAAGGC
AAAAACGGATTATTTACCGTAGCAGAAGATGTGGTCCCAAACGCTGTAAGCCCCAGGAGTTTAATCTGGG
AAAGCCCGAGCGTGGAAGCGTCGCGGGGGCGGTGCAAGCGCAAGCAGACCGCGGAAGCTACCTCAGCTTT
TACAAGTTGGATCTTTATGTAGGTAAGTCCTGAAGTTACGACCGGAGTACTGAGCGGGAGCATATTTACT
CCATCCGCACTAACCTCGACTGATACAGAGGATGGACACGTAGCCAAAGAAGCCAGGTGAGGCTGAATAT
GGATTTCCTTAAGGAGCACCGCGGCAGGGAGATGAATAGTGAGATCGCACCATGCTTCCTCTGGCAAGAA
TATATATGACCAAGCTGCGGATCTGGCCCTCCGGTGAGGAGGAGTGGCTTGAAGCAGGACTTCCGCCGGC
TGTGCCGTTGGAGAAGAGCTCGTAATTGTACCCAAAGGTGCAAAATTGTGTATTCCTTCAGCATTATCTG
GCTCAGAGGCAAGGATCCTCGTCTTCAAGGTAGAATCGACTGCCTTGTTCGGCCCAGAGTCAAGGAACTT
CATAATGGTGGAGACCATAGATCTTGCTGTGTTGACAATCGCTCTAGTGCTTGTAACCATGTTATTGCAG
ATGAGCTGCACTCCTCCCATGTCATGGAAGGCTTTAAGCGCGTCAGAAGTATCGAGGACTCGGAGTATGA
ACCACAGCAGAGGCTCAGACAACTGGCATGTGGCAAGTGACCCCTGCCGGCCCATGTATCCACATGCCAT
ATATGTCAAGATCGGCTGCAGCATCATGTGAACCGTAGACGCTTTCTTGCTCAAAGTAGTCAGAATCGTG
AAAAGTCCATCTCCCACAGAGATCGCATCCAAACCGCCATGAAAGTTTTCATGCTTAGTCAAATGCAACC
CAGAAGCTCCTATAATCATGGCCATTGCAGAGGAATTGCACAAGCCGAGTGCGGACAGAATTTGACTCAT
TATCTGTTGATTGGCGAGCACGAGATCCGCCACGTAGGCTGGGGATCCTTGTACGCTGGTGCTGGAACCA
TTTCCATCTTTACCCCCGGACACTTTTTCTTCGTCGGAAACGGAATCCGTCGTATTAGTTGTGACGCTTA
CTCTAGCACTGTATTCCCTATTGCCACTCAAAGGCAGTTGCACAAGGATGTTGACGAGCTTCAGAAGATC
GAACATCAACTGATCTCTGGTCATCTCTCCGCACACTGCTTTTGCGTCTCCAGGTCGGATCAGATTAGCG
AAGAGACCACCAAAACAAGCCCGAGCGCCCACACTACTGTCTGAGCCACTTCTTGACATGACCTTATCTG
AGCATGTGATATAATGGTGTACAAGGAACGTAACGCTTTCGATGACAGCAGATATAGTAGAGACACTTAC
AACCTCGAAGTTTTGTTCAAGGGTGAACTCCAACAGCTTGACTTGAGCATCCAAAGGACCTTGCCCCGTC
TGGAACGCCCCTCTTTCGGTACTGAGGATATGAATAAGCTTGAGGAGGAATTCTGAGAATATCTGAGGGC
AGGTTGAAGAAAGGTGTACCTGGAGTCTGGTCAAAAACTCCTGCATCGCCTGGGTGGCTGTAGGTCCAAC
TTGTGGGCTGTGTTGGTTCGTACCATGCGGGGAAGTACCAGAGAGGAATTTAACCAGTACGTGGATCAGG
TTTGGATCTGACACCAACAGGTGTGCCGTAGATTCCTGAGTTCCTATAGCGCTGGAACTACCTGAATTCA
ATTGCATATTTGTCATCAGGGTCAGACTATGCAAAACCAAGCACCAGGTGCGCAAAAGTGTGTTGGGATA
CCACGCCAGCACGGTGAGGAAGCTGGTGATAGAGGCTTGATTAAGACTAATCACCGGTATTCTATTGGCA
TTGTACAGAAAGATATCTGCACCATTTTCCTTATTGCCTGTAGAGGAACTATTCAGGGAAAGTGTAAGCC
ACAGTTGGAGCAAGGACTCAAGCTGCACGTGGTGAACCTGGAGCATGGAGAAAAGTTTGTTGAAACAAAC
GTTCAGCATAGGTACAGATGAGAGCTGTATAATCAGCTGGCTGGTTTGATTCGCAGCTTGAAGCCCACCA
AGGAGTGAATCATCGGTCCCAGTTGGGCTCTGAGACAAGGTAGGTGACGTATTGGTCAGAGCCTGCAATA
TACTGTCCGCTTCAAGAGTGCTCATCATTTTCAACATCAACTCTGCCTGCTGCTCCAAACCCACTTCCAG
GCGAGCATCCAGGGCTTGAGAAACGGACACGGATACAGTCTGACTACCGTTCTTCTCAGTATTCGCTGGA
GGTTTCGCAACTGGGATTCCAAGTCCACCTATGTAAGGATTATAGTTATATGTACCGTAGTCCGCGCCCC
AATAATCGTACCAAGTAGATGAGATGGGTTTGAATACCTTTGCCGCCAATGGGTCCTTCTCCAGGTCTAT
GTCGAGTGGATCGATGTCTACTTCCATAAGGTCCTGGAGAAGCTCGAGATCTATCTCTTTGTCTTTCTCA
AGTGATGACAGGGGGGGTGCACCAGTGATGTCGTGGGTAAGGGGTTCGTCAATGGTCTCCAGAAGCTGAA
CTGATGATTGTTGCAGACTATCATCGGAATCCCCCGCCGTAGCTCCAACATCATCACCAACGGTCCCTTC
TTCCATCGCTTCGGCGGCCACCGGAGCAAGCAACTCTCCTGCGAGTATATCTTGGAGCATACAAGTCAAT
GAGTATTGGGCCCAGGCGCCGCCCCAGCTGATGTCGCCTCGGTTGAAGTCCGTCCCGACCAACAAGAGCA
GCAATCTTTCCAGTTGGGGTTCATTTACAATTTCGCACAAGTGTATTGTTGGCCTGGTCGCATTAGCAAT
TCGTGCCAAGACCTTACAAACGAAGAGCAAGAGGTCGGCATGACATGTGAAATCCATAGACAACAAGAAA
AGAACAAGCTTTTGAACCACGCTAATGCACCTTTCATGGGCCAAAGTGAAAGGCAGTGGTTCAATTTCCG
GAGACTCCTTGGCCGTGGTAACTTCTGTATCAAGATTACTTCTACTCCACTCGGCCGTCCGTCTCAGCCT
AATGAGATCTTTAAAATGCTTACTCGTTGCTTGCTTAAGTTTGGCCTGCTCAACGAGCAACTTATAGCTA
GATCCCTTATTTGACTGAATTTTTTCTTTCTCCATCTGCTCAACCAGAGCCTTTTGTTTCGCCTTGAGGA
GGTTAAGCTGCTGCTTATGATGAACGAGTTGTTTCCGGATTTTTCTTGAGTACAATCTATCCAGGCTACT
TGACCCTTTGCTAGAGCGGTTCAAGGATTGTGTATGAAGATTATTGTTTATGAAAGACCACTGATTGCCA
TTCAAAGGTTTTTTTGCTGCGGCTGCTTCATCCTCTACGGTTGCCACATAGTCAAGCAACCGACTGACCA
ACATTACGACCCATGATATCATTGGGATGTCAAGAACCCCTTCAGTCCGTCGGTGCATGGGGAGCTGTGG
CTGCAACGGGGAAAGCAAATTATCCAAGAGGTTCAGCAGGGATTCGAGTACACCGCTATTAGACAAGCTT
CGCTGTCCAATGCAGCTGAGCAACATGAACACCCGGTCTTGCGGAAATATCAAAAGTTGTTCAGAATTAT
AAAGCTCCTGCAAAACGTTGGAAAGAAATTGACCCCACCACCTCTCCCCGCCGCACAATTGCACCAGCAA
AAGCCCTGTGTGAAGCCTAATCTTTGGTGTCCCTGAAATACACAAATGCTTGAAGAGTTCCTCACAAGCT
TGCGCATGGAATGTGCTCTGCAGGACTGCTGGCACGGAATGTCCATTGCTTGCGTGCAACAAGGAGAGAA
GCGTGTCCAGCAAGTACCGTATGATCGTTCGCAGTTGTTCTGTGGAGCTTGTCTGTATCAGGTCTTCGGG
ATTACTTGTTTCAGAGAGCATCTTTCTTGAGGCCCCCAAGGCAACCTTCAGGCGTTGAACAGCATTGTGG
GCAAGGTTGAGCTGAAGCTGAAGTTGAATACAGTCCTGGTATGCAGAGAAGACCCTAGAATCTTCCTCGA
CAGCTTTGTCGGGTTTCCTCAGGAAGTACTGCGCGTTGTTAGCGCTATTCAATGGTGGAAGATCAATGGA
CTGGAGCAAGGTTTCCAAGCGGTGACAAGCCAGATTGTAGCGACACTGAATGTCTTCTTGCAATGCCACC
ATCATGGCAAGGTGCTGATCAATCTCGGGCTGATTGGCAGATTCCCCTTCGCCTTTCAATGGGTCATGCA
TCAACTTAAGCTCGGACTCCCAAGGAAGAATGTACGTGTGTCCATAGTAAAAACCGAGTGGTATCTTCGC
CCTTGCATTCGTTGAACCATACCGGCCGATGACTGTAATTTTCATGAAGCGACATACGGGGGGCGGAATG
AGATCATGCAAAATCAGGGAGTGAGTGCTAATGTCTGTTGCTACAACCAGTCTGCGACCGTCAACCTCTT
CACCCAGGGTCCATATATCAATGGAAAGGCTAGCCAAGTCGCCACAGGTGGGTATAAGAACGTCTGTCAG
GAGGATTGGCCTTCCGAAATCCAACGTAACGAAGCGTCTAGCTCCACTATGCATCCGTTCAATTATGATG
GATTGATGGGGAGGGGGCTGAAGGAAGTGGCTAGCGTGTGAGATGGCAAGAGCAAGTCCTGACCCCAAAG
GGTTCATTCGGGATTTGTTTGAGTTTTTGTTGTGTGCTGCGAGATTGACGGCAGGCGGGTCAATAACTGA
ACCCGGGAAAAGCTGGGCCAACTCTGCGTTGATGACGACAGAAACAGCTTCATTTGGCGGCGTCAAGGGT
GGAGTCATAAACAGGGGTGTCGTTTTTGGAGTAGGCGGGATCACATCGCTTGGGTGTATAAAGAAGCCCG
GGGCAGCGACGGGGTTGCTAGGGACGCTATTGTGTACGGGGCCGACAGCTGAGCCGGAGCCCACCTGTGC
AGCGGAACTCAGAGCCGTTGATGCCTCCCCTACCGTTCCTGAGGAGAGCCCTCCCACCGCCGGTGTCACA
CCGAAGCTACTCATAGCATCATCTCGCTCAATCCGCGTCCCGTCAGATGTTGAAACACATGTGAAATGGA
GCGGCTCGACTTCAAGAAGTCCGGTAAGGCTAGTAAATGAGCCTTCAGCCGCCGTACAACTTGAAACCTT
ACCGTTTCCACTGAGTACGTCGGACAAATCTATTTCGTCAGACTGGACCCCTATGCTGCTGTTATATACA
TTCTTGCATGAAGACCCAGACATCTCAAGGTCGAACAGCACTGGGTCGAACGGAGAGGAGTAGAGTCCAT
ATCGTGTCTGGAGAAGCGCTTCCATCGGTGTCAAGCGATCCTGCAGTTGGCGGGAGACAGCAGTCAAAAG
TGAGGCACAGGCCGTACTGCAGCCAGCAAGATCTTCATCCTTGACGTAGTTCAGAAGAACAAAATACCAG
TACACTGAGCCCCCAGTCGTGGCAGCCGGCAGAAATGACATGTTATCGAGGAGGGCCTTCAAAAGGACTG
GACCGAACGCGGGTTGGCAAGGATCGCACTTACCGTTTGAGATACAGAGCGCGAGAAACCTAGCGCATTT
GTGTGCTATACTTCGCCCGGCTTCGAAAAAGCAGACGCGCACAATATCACTCAGGAATTTCCGGGTTTTT
GACAGGAGATTTTCGTTACCTTCCTTGGAGCTACCTGGGCCATTGGAGTGTACCCCCGCCAGCCAGCAGA
GTGTGTCAAGGACCAGAGACTGCGCATGCTCGGTTATCTGCCCATCATCCGTTTTTCGACACAGTGTATT
AACGAGCTTTTCATGAAATTCGCTAAATTGCAACATAGCACAGCGTTGTACTCTCTCCTTAGATATGGAA
GTTTTTTTGAATCGCCTGATTGTCACTGAAACTTCCTGCAAGAGGTCGCAGCCTCGAAGATTTTCAGATT
TGCGAGTGCCACTGGTGTTCTCATTCTTAACATTGGAAGATTTCTCCTTCCCCGCAGCCACTTTTGCGAG
CAAACTAGCGAGGGAGTAGCCTTTGTTGCTCTGATGTTTGAGTGAAGGGAGGCGAACGACTGGCCTCATA
CCCCCGTTGCATATTTCCTCAGTCCCCCGTTCGTTTACTGCTTTAACGTGTATGAGGAAAGACCTGTACT
TGCCTCCCGCCATCCCTTTCACCAGCTTTGGACTCGTAAGTGTAAGCATCCCTGCGTGGCCGGACAAGTC
CAGGCCGGAGGCCAACCAAACGGGACCGCAGAGAATATCTTCTTTGTGGTCTTCAAGGAAGGGACAAAGT
CTGAGGCACTGACTTTCCTCAACATCCATGTGTTGCATCTCTTCATTAAGGTCAACCAATGAGGGTTTTC
CGTTTTGCTCGACTTCTATATTCAACGCATTGACTTTTCCCAACCCCGGTGCCTTGTTTTTCAGCAGAGT
AACTTGAATTTGCGGAATATTAGTAATGTTACTATTGAGGACAAATTTGAAGTCGACATGTCCAACCATG
CATGCCTTAGGGAGGACCAATTCGAATACGTGTTCGTCCCAACTGTTTGAATCGGTCTGCAGTTTCCACG
TTCTCGTATGTTGCGCGGCATCCCCGTGATGTTGTTGGTGGAGGTGTTGTGGGTGCCGTCGCTGCTGCTG
CTCTTGCTGGACTTCTACCCAACAGGGAGGAACAGTTGCGGAGAATCTTGGAGTCAGGGTCTCAAATCGA
GTCAGCTCCACCAGTGAAGTCAAGATTTCGAGCGTGAACGGTTGATCTACCAACAGGTCAACGCCAGAGA
TACCCGGACTGGAAGGGTTGCTAAGGGGCTTGGAGCCCTCAGAAGACGGTTCTATCCCCTTACTAAGGCT
CCCATCGACCAATATGTCGGCCTCGTCTATGTCGTCACATGTGCCTCCTATCTGCAGAAAATGAAGTTCC
CCGCCCTTGGTGCACGCGCAAAGGCGGTCAGTGCCACTACAGTAGATCACTGAGACGAATGTGTCTTGCT
CTTCTGTTCCTTCTTTTTTGGGCGGTTCAACCTTCGCCAGGATTTCGAAATTGCTCAAATCAAGGATCTT
AACGTAGCCGCCTTGAGTCGTAATTACCAGGTGTCCCAGTGTACTGATGTCTGAAGTCTTCTCCCGTTCG
AAGCCGTTTTTGGACGTAAGTTGCATGTCCTCTATTGGTTCCTCACAGTCGTCTTCCCGATTGTCGAGGA
TGTCGGGGGGGAGGAGAATGAGTGATGTGATCGTGTCTTGCGGGTCTTTGATATGTTGAATCTTTATGGG
CTCTTCCTCAAGAGTTACTATGCGTGTAGCGTAATTCATTTTGTAGAGCACCAAATATCCCCCACTTACG
TTCCTTTGTTCAGGCTGAATTATGAGGGGAGTTTGAACATCAGCGGGGGATTCATGTTGGATAACGGAGA
TATTTGCACCGTTGACAACCGCCAAATTGGATTCGAGTTCGCCTTTCCGTCTATTACACAGTGCGCTATT
CAGCTTGTTCAGGTTGTTCAAAGCTTCAACTTGGTTTATTGCTGAGAGGCTCTCGACTGGGCACGTGCGC
AGTCCCACCAGCAAATGAATACCATCTGCACAAGGCGTTATTGAGTCTATGCAAAGATTCTCTTCTTCCG
CGAATTTAGGCAGTCGCAAACACTGAACCAGCGTACCAGGCTTGGGGAATACTGAATTCCATTTCTCGGA
ATCAGGGCTCGTGAGATTTGCTGCGGCGTCTGCGAATTGTTGAATATATGTAACAGGTGGGTCTTGAAGG
AGCAATTGTTCTTGTGAATCCAGTTCCATCTCGATAATTTGCGGGACCGTGAAGCCATCATCATGAAGAC
TTTTGGACATAATATTGTTCATTTGGCTAAATATTTTCCCTGCTTTTTCATCGCTCTCCTTGATAGAATA
CAGAAGCAATACAGGCAAAGTGCGTCTGACCAAGGGAGAATTGAGCTCGCTATTAGTACAGGATTCATTA
TCCGTTGAACCCTGCTCACTAATGGATTCACCCTGCGTTCGAGAAAGGCCATCGAGTGACCTATGAGAAT
TTGAACTAATAGGTGAAGTAGCTGGGGATTTGTATGTCAGAAGTCCGCCCGCAAGCAGACAGGGGAAAGG
AATGTTATGCTGCTCCTGGTGCTTCTCCTTCGTTTTTTCAGATTTGGAGTTAGTCAGGCAGGGATTCGCT
CCCAGTTCCTCAAGATCTTTTACAGTGTCTTCAAGCACATTGGCCACTATTTCCCATTGGAGTTTTTCAG
GCTGTTGGAGGATAGAAAGCGCGGTAATGTCGAGGGAGACTTCCATGGCCTCTTTTTGTGAGGTATGCCC
AGTAACGCTATCGGACCTGCTGTGTTCTTCGGAGTCTGAATCCTCGAGCAGGTCATCACTATCTCCTTCG
AGTTTCGGGATGTCAGAGCAAGATGATGAATCCTCGAGCCACGCAAGCGTAGGTCTTCGGCTATCTACAC
CGGAGGAGGGATCGCCACTCAAGATAAGTTGCTGTACGATGGCAGGGTCATATGCATTGATTTCGAATTT
CAAATGGACTTTCATAAGCTTTGAGACATCCCAGATGCATATTTTTCCGCGTTTGGTAGCCGCTGCAAGG
AAGTGTGGACAGGACCCGCTCCCAAAGCATGATATTCGATCTGTTCCGTCGGTACACGGAAATTGTGCGG
GGGACGTAGCCAGAGTAACAGAGAGTGGTACATTCTGCGTGTGTTCTCCCTTGACAAACGGGCAATTCGG
TGAATGCCGTTCATGCTCGCTCCAAGGCTCATCGGTCGGCTCCCAACATACCAGGCATACTGAGGAGGTA
AAGGACATCGCTCTGTCATCACCTGAAGACGCAGGTTGATGGTAAAATCCAGCCTGGGCCATCGGGTCTG
GCTGAGCCCATCGATAGCCGACATGGGGCCAGGAGGTAAAAGTTTCTCTCCGATTAGCTTCAGAGTACAT
AAGTGATCGATCGACGGACCGCCCGGGGCCAACTCCCAACTCTGGGCGCGCGCTAGGCAAGAGGTAGCTC
AAGCGATCCATAACTGAACTAGCCACTGGAAGGGCAGCGACGTTCTGATTTATTTTTTTCAGCTCGTTGA
CTATAGCAGAAGCTATAGATTTAAGCACGTGGTGAGGAAGGTGGAATGTTACGGTCGCCCATTTAGCTAC
CTTGTGATTCGCTGCTGTCTCGTGGCTGGTATTCTTCAGGCCATCCTTAAGCTGCGTAATGAAGAGGTCG
TAACCTTCGGTGCTGCTGATATCTACTTTCTCGAGGCAGGCAGAGAGCAATTGCTGTGCTTCGGTCACGG
GGAGTTCCAGCTGGACAACGTCGTCCTGCTTACTGACCGGGGTCTGGAGCGCCGTATCCAGCAGGAGTAT
CCCATTCAAATCTTTCCGACACCCCACGGCATAGTCATCGACGAAAATAACCTTATCTACTGCTGAAATG
TACTGGCATTTAACCTGTCCGCCTGGTTTGGCTGACAGCGCGGAGGCTTGGAGCGTTGCCCCACTTGTTC
CATCAATGACCTTGATCGTGCCGCGGGAGGTAACCGCCAGAATAGCATTAAGCGCTGGGTGGTAGGAGAG
ACTATGCAGCCCGTCTGCATCGCAATGCATGCAGCCATCTCGCAGTACCAGCCATTCGCTAACCCCCGCA
GCCCCAGCTCCTGCGGCAGAGGAACAACCAGGTCCGGAGGCGGCGGCAGCAGCTGCGGCCATCTTTCGAC
CGGCAGAAAGCACTATCACGGATGGCAGCGGCTCAGTGACCGTGCCGGGTGGTGCCGCACCCCCACCCGT
TACCATGGTTCGCGAGGGCCCCTGGAACAGAACTTCCAGCCCACCGCTACCACCGCCCTTGTCATCGTCA
TCCTTGTAATCAATGTCATGATCTTTATAATCACCGTCATGGTCTTTGTAGTCACCCATGGTGGCGGCAC
TAGGCCTGGCCAACTAGGCCTGGCCAACTTTGGACCTGGGAGTGGACACCTGTGGAGAGAAAGGCAAAGT
GGATGTCATTGTCACTCAAGTGTATGGCCAGATCGGGCCAGGTGAATATCAAATCCTCCTCGTTTTTGGA
AACTGACAATCTTAGCGCAGAAGTAATGCCCGCTTTTGAGAGGGAGTACTCACCCCAACAGCTGGATCTC
AAGCCTGCCACACCTCACCTCGACCATCCGCGGTGTCAACACCGCCTACTTTAATTACATCATCAGCAGC
ACCTCCGCCAGAAACAACCCCGACCGCCACCCGCTGCCGCCCGCCACGGTGCTCAGCCTACCTTGCGACT
GTGACTGGTTAGACGCCTTTCTCGAGAGGTTTTCCGATCCGGTCGATGCGGACTCGCTCAGGTCCCTCGG
TGGCGGAGTACCGTTCGGAGGCCGACGGGTTTCCGATCCAAGAGTACTGGAAAGACCGCGAAGAGTTTGT
CCTCAACCGCGAGCCCAACAGCTGGCCCTCGCAGACAGCGAGGCGGAAGAGAGTGAGGATCTGACGGTTC
ACTAAACCAGCTCTGCTTATATAGACCTCCCACCGTACACGCCTACCGCCCATTTGCGTCAATGGGGCGG
AGTTGTTACGACATTTTGGAAAGTCCCGTTGATTTTGGTGCCAAAACAAACTCCCATTGACGTCAATGGG
GTGGAGACTTGGAAATCCCCGTGAGTCAAACCGCTATCCACGCCCATTGATGTACTGCCAAAACCGCATC
ACCATGGTAATAGCAATGACTAATACGTAGATGTACTGCCAAGTAGGAAAGTCCCATAAGGTCATGTACT
GGGCATAATGCCAGGCGGGCCATTTACCGTCATTGACGTCAATAGGGGGCGTACTTGGCATATGATACAC
TTGATGTACTGCCAAGTGGGCAGTTTACCGTAAATACTCCACCCATTGACGTCAATGGAAAGTCCCTATT
GGCGTTACTATGGGAACATACGTCATTATTGACGTCAATGGGCGGGGGTCGTTGGGCGGTCAGCCAGGCG
GGCCATTTACCGTAAGTTATGTAACGCGGAACTCCATATATGGGCTATGAACTAATGACCCCGTAATTGA
TTACTATTAATAACTAGCTAGCTTAAGGGCGAATCCGGACCGCAGGCTGAACCAGATAAGTGAAATCTAG
TTCCAAACTATTTTGTCATTTTTAATTTTCGTATTAGCTTACGACGCTACACCCAGTTCCCATCTATTTT
GTCACTCTTCCCTAAATAATCCTTAAAAACTCCATTTCCACCCCTCCCAGTTCCCAACTATTTTGTCCGC
CCACAACCGGTTGACTTGGGTCCTAAATACATTCAAATATGTATCCGCTCATGAGACAATAACCCTGATA
AATGCTTCAATAATATTGAAAAAGGAAGAGTATGAGTATTCAACATTTCCGTGTCGCCCTTATTCCCTTT
TTTGCGGCATTTTGCCTTCCTGTTTTTGCTCACCCAGAAACGCTGGTGAAAGTAAAAGATGCTGAAGATC
AGTTGGGTGCACGAGTGGGTTACATCGAACTGGATCTCAACAGCGGTAAGATCCTTGAGAGTTTTCGCCC
CGAAGAACGTTTTCCAATGATGAGCACTTTTAAAGTTCTGCTATGTGGCGCGGTATTATCCCGTATTGAC
GCCGGGCAAGAGCAACTCGGTCGCCGCATACACTATTCTCAGAATGACTTGGTTGAGTACTCACCAGTCA
CAGAAAAGCATCTTACGGATGGCATGACAGTAAGAGAATTATGCAGTGCTGCCATAACCATGAGTGATAA
CACTGCGGCCAACTTACTTCTGACAACGATCGGAGGACCGAAGGAGCTAACCGCTTTTTTGCACAACATG
GGGGATCATGTAACTCGCCTTGATCGTTGGGAACCGGAGCTGAATGAAGCCATACCAAACGACGAGCGTG
ACACCACGATGCCTGTAGCAATGGCAACAACGTTGCGCAAACTATTAACTGGCGAACTACTTACTCTAGC
TTCCCGGCAACAATTAATAGACTGGATGGAGGCGGATAAAGTTGCAGGACCACTTCTGCGCTCGGCCCTT
CCGGCTGGCTGGTTTATTGCTGATAAATCTGGAGCCGGTGAGCGTGGGTCACGCGGTATCATTGCAGCAC
TGGGGCCAGATGGTAAGCCCTCCCGTATCGTAGTTATCTACACGACGGGGAGTCAGGCAACTATGGATGA
ACGAAATAGACAGATCGCTGAGATAGGTGCCTCACTGATTAAGCATTGGTAATAAGCGTCAGACCCCGTA
GAAAAGATCAAAGGATCTTCTTGAGATCCTTTTTTTCTGCGCGTAATCTGCTGCTTGCAAACAAAAAAAC
CACCGCTACCAGCGGTGGTTTGTTTGCCGGATCAAGAGCTACCAACTCTTTTTCCGAAGGTAACTGGCTT
CAGCAGAGCGCAGATACCAAATACTGTTCTTCTAGTGTAGCCGTAGTTAGGCCACCACTTCAAGAACTCT
GTAGCACCGCCTACATACCTCGCTCTGCTAATCCTGTTACCAGTGGCTGCTGCCAGTGGCGATAAGTCGT
GTCTTACCGGGTTGGACTCAAGACGATAGTTACCGGATAAGGCGCAGCGGTCGGGCTGAACGGGGGGTTC
GTGCACACAGCCCAGCTTGGAGCGAACGACCTACACCGAACTGAGATACCTACAGCGTGAGCTATGAGAA
AGCGCCACGCTTCCCGAAGGGAGAAAGGCGGACAGGTATCCGGTAAGCGGCAGGGTCGGAACAGGAGAGC
GCACGAGGGAGCTTCCAGGGGGAAACGCCTGGTATCTTTATAGTCCTGTCGGGTTTCGCCACCTCTGACT
TGAGCGTCGATTTTTGTGATGCTCGTCAGGGGGGCGGAGCCTATGGAAAAACGCCAGCAACGCGGCCTTT
TTACGGCTTCCTGTGGATGCGCAGATGCCCTGCGTAAGCGGGTGTGGGCGGACAATAAAGTCTTAAACTG
AACAAAATAGATCTAAACTATGACAATAAAGTCTTAAACTAGACAGAATAGTTGTAAACTGAAATCAGTC
CAGTTATGCTGTGAAAAAGCATACTGGACTTTTGTTATGGCTAAAGCAAACTCTTCATTTTCTGAAGTGC
AAATTGCCCGTCGTATTAAAGAGGGGCGTGGCCAAGGGCATGTAAAGACTATATTC
Features (pLannotate 1.2.2; 18 found; start..end, strand, type, name):
     67..600     -  CDS            GmR: gentamycin acetyltransferase; aacC1; confers resistance to gentamycin
    789..817     -  promoter       Pc promoter: intI1 (promoter lies within the coding sequence); class 1 integron promoter
    961..1072    -  polyA_signal   bGH poly(A) signal: bovine growth hormone polyadenylation signal
   1086..1627    -  misc_feature   WPRE (fragment): woodchuck hepatitis virus posttranscriptional regulatory element
   1680..16106   -  CDS            BIRC6: BIRC6_HUMAN - Also known as KIAA1289. Experimental evidence at protein level: Swiss-Prot protein existence level 1. Anti-apoptotic protein which can regulate cell death by controlling caspases and by acting as an E3 ubiquitin-protein ligase. Has an unusual ubiquitin conjugation system in that it could combine in a single polypeptide, ubiquitin conjugating (E2) with ubiquitin ligase (E3) activity, forming a chimeric E2/E3 ubiquitin ligase. Its tragets include CASP9 and DIABLO/SMAC. Acts as an inhibitor of CASP3, CASP7 and CASP9. Important regulator for the final stages of cytokinesis. Crucial f
  16158..16223   -  CDS            3xFLAG: three tandem FLAG® epitope tags, followed by an enterokinase cleavage site
  16279..16325   -  CDS            IgH signal sequence (fragment): signal sequence from the mouse immunoglobulin heavy chain variable region
  16344..16433   -  intron         chimeric intron (fragment): chimera between introns from adenovirus and immunoglobulin heavy chain genes
  16445..16467   -  intron         chimeric intron (fragment): chimera between introns from adenovirus and immunoglobulin heavy chain genes
  16464..16673   +  CDS            PTP (fragment): TERM_ADE02 - Experimental evidence at protein level: Swiss-Prot protein existence level 1. Protein covalently bound to the viral DNA that acts as a primer for viral genomic replication by DNA strand displacement. Assembles on the viral origin of replication in an initiation complex with viral polymerase, DBP, host NFIA and host POU2F1/OCT1. During initiation, the polymerase covalently couples the first dCTP with Ser- 580 of pTP. The terminal protein stimulates the template activity over 20 fold compared to protein-free templates. Neo-synthesized viral genomes are linked to two preterminal prot
  16706..16744   -  misc_feature   Ad SA (fragment): adenovirus major late transcript splice acceptor (Friedrich and Soriano, 1991)
  16809..17012   -  promoter       CMV promoter: human cytomegalovirus (CMV) immediate early promoter
  17013..17377   -  enhancer       CMV enhancer: human cytomegalovirus immediate early enhancer
  17410..17575   -  mobile_element Tn7L: mini-Tn7 element (left end of the Tn7 transposon) Tn7
  17600..17671   +  promoter       AmpR promoter: bla
  17672..18532   +  CDS            AmpR: β-lactamase; bla; confers resistance to ampicillin, carbenicillin, and related antibiotics
  18571..19159   +  rep_origin     ori: high-copy-number ColE1/pMB1/pBR322/pUC origin of replication
  19223..19446   -  mobile_element Tn7R: mini-Tn7 element (right end of the Tn7 transposon) Tn7
