[The description below was written by a language model from this plasmid's Addgene catalogue record and pLannotate feature annotations shown in this document.]
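Description:
pDARMO_CMVT_3xFLAG_BIRC6_delta(Helix)_BIRmut is a roughly 19.4 kb mammalian expression plasmid for producing an N-terminally 3xFLAG-tagged mutant of human BIRC6 (also called BRUCE or APOLLON). BIRC6 is a giant anti-apoptotic protein that inhibits caspases and acts as a chimeric E2/E3 ubiquitin ligase. The 14.4 kb insert was introduced by Gibson cloning. It carries C328S and C331S, which the construct name indicates are the BIR-domain mutations, together with L1332V and a deletion of residues 1616–1666 (the "delta(Helix)" change). The plasmid is maintained in E. coli through a high-copy ColE1/pUC-type origin and selected with ampicillin via the bla gene.

Expression is driven by the human CMV immediate-early enhancer and promoter. Between the promoter and the tag, the annotation picks up adenovirus-derived leader and splice sequences and fragments of a chimeric intron, elements commonly placed there to improve transcript processing and yield. The short hit to adenoviral terminal protein on the opposite strand most likely reflects this adenoviral leader region rather than a real coding payload. A fragment matching an IgH signal sequence is also annotated just upstream of the 3xFLAG tag, but the record does not say whether it is translated. Downstream of BIRC6 lie a partial WPRE, which enhances mRNA stability and export, and the bovine growth hormone polyadenylation signal.

The expression cassette and a gentamicin resistance gene with its Pc promoter are flanked by Tn7L and Tn7R. This mini-Tn7 layout would permit transposition into a bacmid, although the record describes only mammalian cell expression. The associated publication concerns structures of BIRC6–client complexes, so the construct probably serves as a mutant for structural and biochemical studies of caspase and SMAC binding.
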