Addgene plasmid #197970: pDARMO_CMVT_3xFLAG_BIRC6_delta(Helix)_BIRmut
Purpose: Mammalian cell expression of 3xFLAG-BIRC6_delta(Helix)/BIRmut
Depositing lab: Eric Fischer. Depositing organization: Dana-Farber Cancer Institute. Publication: Structures of BIRC6-client complexes provide a mechanism of SMAC-mediated release of caspases. Hunkeler M, Jin CY, Fischer ES. Science. 2023 Mar 17;379(6637):1105-1111. doi: 10.1126/science.ade5750. Epub 2023 Feb 9. PubMed 36758104.
Backbone
  Vector backbone: pDARMO_CMVT_3xFLAG
  Vector type: Mammalian Expression
Growth in bacteria
  Bacterial resistance: Ampicillin, 100 μg/mL
  Growth temperature: 37°C
  Growth strain: DH5alpha
  Copy number: High Copy
Gene/Insert
  Gene/Insert name: BIRC6 (alt names: BRUCE; APOLLON)
  Species: H. sapiens (human)
  Insert size (bp): 14427
  Mutation: C328S, C331S, L1332V, delta(1616-1666)
  Entrez Gene: BIRC6 (a.k.a. APOLLON, BRUCE)
  Tag / fusion protein: 3xFLAG (N terminal on insert)
  Cloning method: Gibson Cloning
Terms and licenses: Academic/Nonprofit Terms; Industry Terms: Not Available to Industry
Depositor comments: Electroporation recommended. Please visit https://www.biorxiv.org/content/10.1101/2022.08.19.504532v1 for bioRxiv preprint.
How to cite: pDARMO_CMVT_3xFLAG_BIRC6_delta(Helix)_BIRmut was a gift from Eric Fischer (Addgene plasmid # 197970 ; http://n2t.net/addgene:197970 ; RRID:Addgene_197970)
